>Addgene plasmid #67676 | p3E-2xFYVE_hrs | depositor full sequence | sequence record 117203 | p3E-2xFYVE_hrs sequence 3156 bps
CTTTCCTGCGTTATCCCCTGATTCTGTGGATAACCGTATTACCGCCTTTGAGTGAGCTGATACCGCTCGC
CGCAGCCGAACGACCGAGCGCAGCGAGTCAGTGAGCGAGGAAGCGGAAGAGCGCCCAATACGCAAACCGC
CTCTCCCCGCGCGTTGGCCGATTCATTAATGCAGCTGGCACGACAGGTTTCCCGACTGGAAAGCGGGCAG
TGAGCGCAACGCAATTAATACGCGTACCGCTAGCCAGGAAGAGTTTGTAGAAACGCAAAAAGGCCATCCG
TCAGGATGGCCTTCTGCTTAGTTTGATGCCTGGCAGTTTATGGCGGGCGTCCTGCCCGCCACCCTCCGGG
CCGTTGCTTCACAACGTTCAAATCCGCTCCCGGCGGATTTGTCCTACTCAGGAGAGCGTTCACCGACAAA
CAACAGATAAAACGAAAGGCCCAGTCTTCCGACTGAGCCTTTCGTTTTATTTGATGCCTGGCAGTTCCCT
ACTCTCGCGTTAACGCTAGCATGGATGTTTTCCCAGTCACGACGTTGTAAAACGACGGCCAGTCTTAAGC
TCGGGCCCTGCAGCTCTAGAGCTCGAATTCTACAGGTCACTAATACCATCTAAGTAGTTGGTTCATAGTG
ACTGCATATGTTGTGTTTTACAGTATTATGTAGTCTGTTTTTTATGCAAAATCTAATTTAATATATTGAT
ATTTATATCATTTTACGTTTCTCGTTCAACTTTCTTGTACAAAGTGGCTCTCGAGCTCAAGCTTCGAATT
GAATTCGAAAGTGATGCCATGTTCGCTGCTGAAAGAGCCCCTGACTGGGTGGATGCTGAGGAATGCCATC
GGTGCAGAGTACAGTTTGGGGTGGTGACCCGCAAGCATCACTGCCGAGCATGTGGGCAGATCTTCTGTGG
CAAGTGCTCCTCCAAGTACTCCACCATCCCCAAGTTCGGCATTGAGAAGGAGGTGCGCGTGTGTGAGCCC
TGCTATGAGCAGCTGAACAAGAAGGCACAAGGACAAGGATCCGAAAGTGATGCCATGTTCGCTGCTGAAA
GAGCCCCTGACTGGGTGGATGCTGAGGAATGCCATCGGTGCAGAGTACAGTTTGGGGTGGTGACCCGCAA
GCATCACTGCCGAGCATGTGGGCAGATCTTCTGTGGCAAGTGCTCCTCCAAGTACTCCACCATCCCCAAG
TTCGGCATTGAGAAGGAGGTGCGCGTGTGTGAGCCCTGCTATGAGCAGCTGAACAAGAAGGCATAAGTCG
ACGGCAACTTTATTATACAAAGTTGGCATTATAAAAAAGCATTGCTTATCAATTTGTTGCAACGAACAGG
TCACTATCAGTCAAAATAAAATCATTATTTGGAGCTCCATGGTAGCGTTAACGCGGCCGCGATATCCCCT
ATAGTGAGTCGTATTACATGGTCATAGCTGTTTCCTGGCAGCTCTGGCCCGTGTCTCAAAATCTCTGATG
TTACATTGCACAAGATAAAAATATATCATCATGAACAATAAAACTGTCTGCTTACATAAACAGTAATACA
AGGGGTGTTATGAGCCATATTCAACGGGAAACGTCGAGGCCGCGATTAAATTCCAACATGGATGCTGATT
TATATGGGTATAAATGGGCTCGCGATAATGTCGGGCAATCAGGTGCGACAATCTATCGCTTGTATGGGAA
GCCCGATGCGCCAGAGTTGTTTCTGAAACATGGCAAAGGTAGCGTTGCCAATGATGTTACAGATGAGATG
GTCAGACTAAACTGGCTGACGGAATTTATGCCTCTTCCGACCATCAAGCATTTTATCCGTACTCCTGATG
ATGCATGGTTACTCACCACTGCGATCCCCGGAAAAACAGCATTCCAGGTATTAGAAGAATATCCTGATTC
AGGTGAAAATATTGTTGATGCGCTGGCAGTGTTCCTGCGCCGGTTGCATTCGATTCCTGTTTGTAATTGT
CCTTTTAACAGCGATCGCGTATTTCGTCTCGCTCAGGCGCAATCACGAATGAATAACGGTTTGGTTGATG
CGAGTGATTTTGATGACGAGCGTAATGGCTGGCCTGTTGAACAAGTCTGGAAAGAAATGCATAAACTTTT
GCCATTCTCACCGGATTCAGTCGTCACTCATGGTGATTTCTCACTTGATAACCTTATTTTTGACGAGGGG
AAATTAATAGGTTGTATTGATGTTGGACGAGTCGGAATCGCAGACCGATACCAGGATCTTGCCATCCTAT
GGAACTGCCTCGGTGAGTTTTCTCCTTCATTACAGAAACGGCTTTTTCAAAAATATGGTATTGATAATCC
TGATATGAATAAATTGCAGTTTCATTTGATGCTCGATGAGTTTTTCTAATCAGAATTGGTTAATTGGTTG
TAACACTGGCAGAGCATTACGCTGACTTGACGGGACGGCGCAAGCTCATGACCAAAATCCCTTAACGTGA
GTTACGCGTCGTTCCACTGAGCGTCAGACCCCGTAGAAAAGATCAAAGGATCTTCTTGAGATCCTTTTTT
TCTGCGCGTAATCTGCTGCTTGCAAACAAAAAAACCACCGCTACCAGCGGTGGTTTGTTTGCCGGATCAA
GAGCTACCAACTCTTTTTCCGAAGGTAACTGGCTTCAGCAGAGCGCAGATACCAAATACTGTCCTTCTAG
TGTAGCCGTAGTTAGGCCACCACTTCAAGAACTCTGTAGCACCGCCTACATACCTCGCTCTGCTAATCCT
GTTACCAGTGGCTGCTGCCAGTGGCGATAAGTCGTGTCTTACCGGGTTGGACTCAAGACGATAGTTACCG
GATAAGGCGCAGCGGTCGGGCTGAACGGGGGGTTCGTGCACACAGCCCAGCTTGGAGCGAACGACCTACA
CCGAACTGAGATACCTACAGCGTGAGCATTGAGAAAGCGCCACGCTTCCCGAAGGGAGAAAGGCGGACAG
GTATCCGGTAAGCGGCAGGGTCGGAACAGGAGAGCGCACGAGGGAGCTTCCAGGGGGAAACGCCTGGTAT
CTTTATAGTCCTGTCGGGTTTCGCCACCTCTGACTTGAGCGTCGATTTTTGTGATGCTCGTCAGGGGGGC
GGAGCCTATGGAAAAACGCCAGCAACGCGGCCTTTTTACGGTTCCTGGCCTTTTGCTGGCCTTTTGCTCA
CATGTT
Features (pLannotate 1.2.2; 13 found; start..end, strand, type, name):
    121..213     +  CDS            lacI (fragment): lac repressor; lacI; The lac repressor binds to the lac operator to inhibit transcription in E. coli. This inhibition can be relieved by adding lactose or isopropyl-β-D-thiogalactopyranoside (IPTG).
    268..295     -  terminator     rrnB T2 terminator: transcription terminator T2 from the E. coli rrnB gene
    427..470     +  terminator     rrnB T1 terminator: Escherichia coli rrnB; transcription terminator T1 from the E. coli rrnB gene
    517..553     -  CDS            lacZα (fragment): LacZα fragment of β-galactosidase; lacZ fragment
    624..747     -  protein_bind   attR2: mutant version of attR; recombination site for the Gateway® LR reaction LR Clonase™
    749..770     +  misc_feature   MCS (fragment): multiple cloning site
    771..1022    +  CDS            Hgs (fragment): HGS_MOUSE - Also known as Hrs. Experimental evidence at protein level: Swiss-Prot protein existence level 1. Involved in intracellular signal transduction mediated by cytokines and growth factors. When associated with STAM, it suppresses DNA signaling upon stimulation by IL-2 and GM-CSF. Could be a direct effector of PI3-kinase in vesicular pathway via early endosomes and may regulate trafficking to early and late endosomes by recruiting clathrin. May concentrate ubiquitinated receptors within clathrin- coated regions. Involved in down-regulation of receptor tyrosine kinase via multivesicular
   1071..1232    +  CDS            adcA (fragment): ADCA_DICDI - Experimental evidence at protein level: Swiss-Prot protein existence level 1. From Dictyostelium discoideum (Slime mold).
   1265..1285    -  protein_bind   attB3: mutant version of attB; core recombination site for the Gateway® BP reaction BP Clonase™
   1276..1361    -  protein_bind   attL1 (fragment): mutant version of attL; recombination site for the Gateway® LR reaction LR Clonase™
   1398..1416    -  promoter       T7 promoter: promoter for bacteriophage T7 RNA polymerase
   1550..2359    +  CDS            KanR: aminoglycoside phosphotransferase; aph(3')-Ia; confers resistance to kanamycin in bacteria or G418 (Geneticin®) in eukaryotes
   2506..3094    +  rep_origin     ori: high-copy-number ColE1/pMB1/pBR322/pUC origin of replication
