[The description below was written by a language model from this plasmid's Addgene catalogue record and pLannotate feature annotations shown in this document.]
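Description:
p3E-2xFYVE_hrs is a MultiSite Gateway 3' entry clone built in the Invitrogen pDONR P2R-P3 backbone by Gateway (BP) recombination. It is a small bacterial plasmid of about 3.2 kb, maintained at high copy number in E. coli through a ColE1/pUC-type origin and selected with kanamycin via an aminoglycoside phosphotransferase gene. As is typical of pDONR-derived vectors, rrnB T1 and T2 transcription terminators sit upstream of the recombination cassette to insulate the insert from read-through transcription. A T7 promoter and M13 primer sites flank the cassette, the latter serving for sequencing. The plasmid carries no eukaryotic promoter of its own, since expression depends on the elements supplied by the other entry clones and the destination vector.

The insert, listed as synthetic, is a tandem pair of FYVE domains derived from Hrs (Hgs). The annotation matches the first copy to mouse Hgs. The second stretch is labelled as a fragment of a Dictyostelium protein, which most likely reflects an automated homology hit on the second FYVE repeat rather than a distinct component. FYVE domains bind phosphatidylinositol 3-phosphate, and the 2xFYVE module is widely used as a probe or targeting signal for early endosomal membranes. The insert lies between an attR2 site and a downstream att site that the software labels as attB3 plus a partial attL1; this would correspond to the attL3 site expected in a 3' entry clone. In a multisite LR reaction with 5' and middle entry clones and a destination vector, this arrangement places 2xFYVE at the C-terminus of the middle-entry coding sequence, producing endosome-directed fusion proteins. The associated work concerns modular detection of GFP-labelled proteins by electron microscopy.
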