Addgene plasmid #67676: p3E-2xFYVE_hrs
Purpose: Multisite gateway entry clone for adding C-terminal fusions of 2xFYVE domain from hrs
Depositing lab: Rob Parton. Depositing organization: University of Queensland, Institute for Molecular Bioscience. Publication: Modular Detection of GFP-Labeled Proteins for Rapid Screening by Electron Microscopy in Cells and Organisms. Ariotti N, Hall TE, Rae J, Ferguson C, McMahon KA, Martel N, Webb RE, Webb RI, Teasdale RD, Parton RG. Dev Cell. 2015 Nov 23;35(4):513-25. doi: 10.1016/j.devcel.2015.10.016. Epub 2015 Nov 12. PubMed 26585296.
Backbone
  Vector backbone: pDONR P2R-p3
  Backbone manufacturer: Invitrogen
  Vector type: Gateway multisite 3' entry clone
Growth in bacteria
  Bacterial resistance: Kanamycin, 50 μg/mL
  Growth temperature: 37°C
  Growth strain: DH5alpha
  Copy number: High Copy
Gene/Insert
  Gene/Insert name: 2xFYVEhrs
  Species: Synthetic
  Cloning method: Gateway Cloning
  Sequencing primers: 5′ M13F; 3′ M13R
Terms and licenses: Academic/Nonprofit Terms; Industry Terms: Not Available to Industry
How to cite: p3E-2xFYVE_hrs was a gift from Rob Parton (Addgene plasmid # 67676 ; http://n2t.net/addgene:67676 ; RRID:Addgene_67676)
