>Addgene plasmid #67676 | p3E-2xFYVE_hrs | addgene partial sequence | sequence record 131528 | M13-Rev 5'-CAGGAAACAGCTATGACC-3'
ACGCTACCATGGAGCTCCAAATAATGATTTTATTTTGACTGATAGTGACCTGTTCGTTGCAACAAATTGA
TAAGCAATGCTTTTTTATAATGCCAACTTTGTATAATAAAGTTGCCGTCGACTTATGCCTTCTTGTTCAG
CTGCTCATAGCAGGGCTCACACACGCGCACCTCCTTCTCAATGCCGAACTTGGGGATGGTGGAGTACTTG
GAGGAGCACTTGCCACAGAAGATCTGCCCACATGCTCGGCAGTGATGCTTGCGGGTCACCACCCCAAACT
GTACTCTGCACCGATGGCATTCCTCAGCATCCACCCAGTCAGGGGCTCTTTCAGCAGCGAACATGGCATC
ACTTTCGGATCCTTGTCCTTGTGCCTTCTTGTTCAGCTGCTCATAGCAGGGCTCACACACGCGCACCTCC
TTCTCAATGCCGAACTTGGGGATGGTGGAGTACTTGGAGGAGCACTTGCCACAGAAGATCTGCCCACATG
CTCGGCAGTGATGCTTGCGGGTCACCACCCCAAACTGTACTCTGCACCGATGGCATTCCTCAGCATCCAC
CCAGTCAGGGGCTCTTTCAGCAGCGAACATGGCATCACTTTCGAATTCAATTCGAAGCTTGAGCTCGAGA
GCCACTTTGTACAAGAAAGTTGAACGAGAAACGTAAAATGATATAAATATCAATATATTAAATTAGATTT
TGCATAAAAAACAGACTACATAATACTGTAAAACACAACATATGCAGTCACTATGAACCAACTACTTAGA
TGGTATTAGTGACCTGTAGAATTCGAGCTCTAGAGCTGCAGG
